Addgene plasmid #81768: pDONR223_CHD2_WT
Purpose: Gateway Donor vector containing CHD2 , part of the Target Accelerator Plasmid Collection.
Depositing lab: Jesse Boehm & William Hahn & David Root. Depositing organization: Broad Institute. Publication: Systematic Functional Interrogation of Rare Cancer Variants Identifies Oncogenic Alleles. Kim E, Ilic N, Shrestha Y, Zou L, Kamburov A, Zhu C, Yang X, Lubonja R, Tran N, Nguyen C, Lawrence MS, Piccioni F, Bagul M, Doench JG, Chouinard CR, Wu X, Hogstrom L, Natoli T, Tamayo P, Horn H, Corsello SM, Lage K, Root DE, Subramanian A, Golub TR, Getz G, Boehm JS, Hahn WC. Cancer Discov. 2016 Jul;6(7):714-26. doi: 10.1158/2159-8290.CD-16-0160. Epub 2016 May 4. PubMed 27147599.
Backbone
  Vector backbone: pDONR223
  Backbone manufacturer: Invitrogen
  Backbone size w/o insert (bp): 2790
  Vector type: Gateway Entry vector
Growth in bacteria
  Bacterial resistance: Spectinomycin, 50 μg/mL
  Growth temperature: 37°C
  Growth strain: DH5alpha
  Copy number: High Copy
Gene/Insert
  Gene/Insert name: CHD2 (alt name: NM_001042572.2)
  Species: H. sapiens (human)
  Mutation: WT
  Entrez Gene: CHD2 (a.k.a. EEOC)
  Promoter: None
  Cloning method: Gateway Cloning
  Sequencing primers: 5′ M13pUC-fwd; 3′ M13-Rev
Terms and licenses: Academic/Nonprofit Terms; Industry Terms: Not Available to Industry
Depositor comments: Closed state: stop codon immediately follows insert
How to cite: pDONR223_CHD2_WT was a gift from Jesse Boehm & William Hahn & David Root (Addgene plasmid # 81768 ; http://n2t.net/addgene:81768 ; RRID:Addgene_81768)
