[The description below was written by a language model from this plasmid's Addgene catalogue record and pLannotate feature annotations shown in this document.]
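Description:
pDONR223_CHD2_WT is a Gateway entry clone built on the Invitrogen pDONR223 backbone, carrying a wild-type human CHD2 open reading frame as part of the Target Accelerator Plasmid Collection. It is a bacterial propagation plasmid rather than an expression vector. It replicates from a high-copy ColE1/pUC-type origin and is selected with spectinomycin through the aadA (SmR) aminoglycoside adenylyltransferase gene. That gene sits downstream of a class 1 integron Pc promoter fragment and a remnant of a gentamicin resistance gene. rrnB T1 and T2 terminators lie upstream of the cloning region and insulate the insert from read-through transcription. The short lacI and lacZα fragments are backbone remnants with no evident function.

The CHD2 coding sequence is flanked by two attL-type recombination sites in opposite orientation. The automated annotation labels both as attL3, but they act as the pair of sites that allows directional LR Clonase transfer of the ORF into any compatible Gateway destination vector. No promoter drives the insert in this plasmid, so expression depends on the destination vector. A T7 promoter lies just outside the 3′ att site, pointing back toward the insert. The clone is in the "closed" configuration, with a stop codon immediately after the ORF, so it suits native or N-terminally tagged expression but not C-terminal fusions. The annotated CHD2 feature spans only about 1.5 kb and is flagged as a fragment relative to the full-length Swiss-Prot protein, a chromatin-remodelling DNA-binding helicase. This suggests the listed reference transcript encodes a shorter isoform. The clone serves as the wild-type reference in a collection built for functional testing of cancer-associated gene variants.
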