Features (pLannotate 1.2.2; 12 found; start..end, strand, type, name):
    121..213     +  CDS            lacI (fragment): lac repressor; lacI; The lac repressor binds to the lac operator to inhibit transcription in E. coli. This inhibition can be relieved by adding lactose or isopropyl-β-D-thiogalactopyranoside (IPTG).
    268..295     -  terminator     rrnB T2 terminator: transcription terminator T2 from the E. coli rrnB gene
    427..470     +  terminator     rrnB T1 terminator: Escherichia coli rrnB; transcription terminator T1 from the E. coli rrnB gene
    517..553     -  CDS            lacZα (fragment): LacZα fragment of β-galactosidase; lacZ fragment
    570..665     +  protein_bind   attL3: mutant version of attL; recombination site for the Gateway® LR reaction LR Clonase™
    671..2173    +  CDS            CHD2 (fragment): CHD2_HUMAN - Experimental evidence at protein level: Swiss-Prot protein existence level 1. DNA-binding helicase that specifically binds to the promoter of target genes, leading to chromatin remodeling, possibly by promoting deposition of histone H3.3. Involved in myogenesis via interaction with MYOD1: binds to myogenic gene regulatory sequences and mediates incorporation of histone H3.3 prior to the onset of myogenic gene expression, promoting their expression (By similarity). From Homo sapiens (Human).
   2181..2276    -  protein_bind   attL3: mutant version of attL; recombination site for the Gateway® LR reaction LR Clonase™
   2295..2313    -  promoter       T7 promoter: promoter for bacteriophage T7 RNA polymerase
   2503..2526    +  promoter       Pc promoter (fragment): intI1 (promoter lies within the coding sequence); class 1 integron promoter
   2702..2758    +  CDS            GmR (fragment): gentamycin acetyltransferase; aacC1; confers resistance to gentamycin
   2765..3556    +  CDS            SmR: aminoglycoside adenylyltransferase (Murphy, 1985); aadA; confers resistance to spectinomycin and streptomycin
   3649..4237    +  rep_origin     ori: high-copy-number ColE1/pMB1/pBR322/pUC origin of replication
>Addgene plasmid #81768 | pDONR223_CHD2_WT | addgene full sequence | sequence record 168884 | Addgene NGS Result
CTTTCCTGCGTTATCCCCTGATTCTGTGGATAACCGTATTACCGCCTTTGAGTGAGCTGATACCGCTCGC
CGCAGCCGAACGACCGAGCGCAGCGAGTCAGTGAGCGAGGAAGCGGAAGAGCGCCCAATACGCAAACCGC
CTCTCCCCGCGCGTTGGCCGATTCATTAATGCAGCTGGCACGACAGGTTTCCCGACTGGAAAGCGGGCAG
TGAGCGCAACGCAATTAATACGCGTACCGCTAGCCAGGAAGAGTTTGTAGAAACGCAAAAAGGCCATCCG
TCAGGATGGCCTTCTGCTTAGTTTGATGCCTGGCAGTTTATGGCGGGCGTCCTGCCCGCCACCCTCCGGG
CCGTTGCTTCACAACGTTCAAATCCGCTCCCGGCGGATTTGTCCTACTCAGGAGAGCGTTCACCGACAAA
CAACAGATAAAACGAAAGGCCCAGTCTTCCGACTGAGCCTTTCGTTTTATTTGATGCCTGGCAGTTCCCT
ACTCTCGCGTTAACGCTAGCATGGATGTTTTCCCAGTCACGACGTTGTAAAACGACGGCCAGTCTTAAGC
TCGGGCCCCAAATAATGATTTTATTTTGACTGATAGTGACCTGTTCGTTGCAACAAATTGATGAGCAATG
CTTTTTTATAATGCCAACTTTGTACAAAAAAGTTGGCACCATGATGAGAAATAAGGACAAAAGCCAAGAG
GAGGACAGTTCGCTACACAGCAATGCATCGAGTCACTCAGCCTCTGAAGAAGCTTCGGGTTCAGACTCAG
GCAGTCAGTCGGAAAGTGAGCAGGGAAGTGATCCAGGAAGTGGACATGGCAGCGAGTCGAACAGCAGCTC
TGAATCTTCTGAGAGTCAGTCGGAATCTGAGAGCGAATCAGCAGGTTCCAAATCCCAGCCAGTCCTCCCA
GAAGCCAAAGAGAAGCCAGCCTCTAAGAAGGAACGGATAGCTGATGTGAAGAAGATGTGGGAAGAATATC
CTGATGTTTATGGGGTCAGGCGGTCAAACCGAAGCAGACAAGAACCATCGCGATTTAATATTAAGGAAGA
GGCAAGTAGCGGGTCTGAGAGTGGGAGCCCAAAAAGAAGAGGCCAGAGGCAGCTGAAAAAACAAGAAAAA
TGGAAACAGGAACCCTCAGAAGATGAACAGGAACAAGGCACCAGTGCAGAGAGTGAGCCAGAACAAAAAA
AAGTAAAAGCCAGAAGACCTGTCCCCAGAAGAACAGTGCCCAAACCTCGTGTTAAAAAGCAGCCGAAGAC
TCAGCGTGGAAAGAGAAAAAAGCAAGATTCTTCTGATGAGGATGATGATGATGACGAAGCTCCCAAAAGG
CAGACTCGTCGAAGAGCGGCTAAAAACGTTAGTTACAAAGAAGATGATGACTTTGAGACTGACTCAGATG
ATCTCATTGAAATGACTGGAGAAGGAGTTGATGAACAGCAAGATAATAGTGAAACTATTGAAAAGGTCTT
AGATTCAAGACTGGGAAAGAAAGGAGCCACTGGAGCATCTACTACTGTATATGCGATTGAAGCTAATGGC
GACCCTAGTGGTGACTTTGACACTGAAAAGGATGAAGGTGAAATCCAGTACCTCATCAAGTGGAAGGGTT
GGTCTTACATCCACAGCACATGGGAGAGTGAAGAATCCTTACAGCAACAGAAAGTGAAGGGCCTAAAAAA
ACTAGAGAACTTCAAGAAAAAAGAGGACGAAATCAAACAATGGTTAGGGAAAGTTTCTCCTGAAGATGTA
GAATATTTCAATTGCCAACAGGAGCTGGCTTCAGAGTTGAATAAACAGTATCAGATAGTAGAAAGAGTAA
TAGCTGTGAAGACAAGTAAATCTACATTGGGTCAAACAGATTTTCCAGCTCATAGTCGGAAGCCGGCACC
CTCAAATGAGCCCGAATATCTATGTAAATGGATGGGACTCCCCTATTCAGAGTGTAGCTGGGAAGATGAA
GCCCTCATTGGAAAGAAATTCCAGAATTGCATTGACAGCTTCCACAGTAGGAACAACTCAAAAACCATCC
CAACAAGAGAATGCAAGGCCCTGAAGCAGAGACCACGATTTGTAGCTTTAAAGAAACAACCTGCATATTT
AGGAGGGGAGAATCTGGAACTTCGAGATTATCAGCTAGAAGGTCTAAACTGGCTAGCTCATTCCTGGTGC
AAGTGATTGCCAACTTTCTTGTACAAAGTTGGCATTATAAGAAAGCATTGCTTATCAATTTGTTGCAACG
AACAGGTCACTATCAGTCAAAATAAAATCATTATTTGCCATCCAGCTGATATCCCCTATAGTGAGTCGTA
TTACATGGTCATAGCTGTTTCCTGGCAGCTCTGGCCCGTGTCTCAAAATCTCTGATGTTACATTGCACAA
GATAAAAATATATCATCATGCCTCCTCTAGACCAGCCAGGACAGAAATGCCTCGACTTCGCTGCTACCCA
AGGTTGCCGGGTGACGCACACCGTGGAAACGGATGAAGGCACGAACCCAGTGGACATAAGCCTGTTCGGT
TCGTAAGCTGTAATGCAAGTAGCGTATGCGCTCACGCAACTGGTCCAGAACCTTGACCGAACGCAGCGGT
GGTAACGGCGCAGTGGCGGTTTTCATGGCTTGTTATGACTGTTTTTTTGGGGTACAGTCTATGCCTCGGG
CATCCAAGCAGCAAGCGCGTTACGCCGTGGGTCGATGTTTGATGTTATGGAGCAGCAACGATGTTACGCA
GCAGGGCAGTCGCCCTAAAACAAAGTTAAACATTATGAGGGAAGCGGTGATCGCCGAAGTATCGACTCAA
CTATCAGAGGTAGTTGGCGTCATCGAGCGCCATCTCGAACCGACGTTGCTGGCCGTACATTTGTACGGCT
CCGCAGTGGATGGCGGCCTGAAGCCACACAGTGATATTGATTTGCTGGTTACGGTGACCGTAAGGCTTGA
TGAAACAACGCGGCGAGCTTTGATCAACGACCTTTTGGAAACTTCGGCTTCCCCTGGAGAGAGCGAGATT
CTCCGCGCTGTAGAAGTCACCATTGTTGTGCACGACGACATCATTCCGTGGCGTTATCCAGCTAAGCGCG
AACTGCAATTTGGAGAATGGCAGCGCAATGACATTCTTGCAGGTATCTTCGAGCCAGCCACGATCGACAT
TGATCTGGCTATCTTGCTGACAAAAGCAAGAGAACATAGCGTTGCCTTGGTAGGTCCAGCGGCGGAGGAA
CTCTTTGATCCGGTTCCTGAACAGGATCTATTTGAGGCGCTAAATGAAACCTTAACGCTATGGAACTCGC
CGCCCGACTGGGCTGGCGATGAGCGAAATGTAGTGCTTACGTTGTCCCGCATTTGGTACAGCGCAGTAAC
CGGCAAAATCGCGCCGAAGGATGTCGCTGCCGACTGGGCAATGGAGCGCCTGCCGGCCCAGTATCAGCCC
GTCATACTTGAAGCTAGACAGGCTTATCTTGGACAAGAAGAAGATCGCTTGGCCTCGCGCGCAGATCAGT
TGGAAGAATTTGTCCACTACGTGAAAGGCGAGATCACCAAGGTAGTCGGCAAATAACCCTCGAGCCACCC
ATGACCAAAATCCCTTAACGTGAGTTACGCGTCGTTCCACTGAGCGTCAGACCCCGTAGAAAAGATCAAA
GGATCTTCTTGAGATCCTTTTTTTCTGCGCGTAATCTGCTGCTTGCAAACAAAAAAACCACCGCTACCAG
CGGTGGTTTGTTTGCCGGATCAAGAGCTACCAACTCTTTTTCCGAAGGTAACTGGCTTCAGCAGAGCGCA
GATACCAAATACTGTTCTTCTAGTGTAGCCGTAGTTAGGCCACCACTTCAAGAACTCTGTAGCACCGCCT
ACATACCTCGCTCTGCTAATCCTGTTACCAGTGGCTGCTGCCAGTGGCGATAAGTCGTGTCTTACCGGGT
TGGACTCAAGACGATAGTTACCGGATAAGGCGCAGCGGTCGGGCTGAACGGGGGGTTCGTGCACACAGCC
CAGCTTGGAGCGAACGACCTACACCGAACTGAGATACCTACAGCGTGAGCTATGAGAAAGCGCCACGCTT
CCCGAAGGGAGAAAGGCGGACAGGTATCCGGTAAGCGGCAGGGTCGGAACAGGAGAGCGCACGAGGGAGC
TTCCAGGGGGAAACGCCTGGTATCTTTATAGTCCTGTCGGGTTTCGCCACCTCTGACTTGAGCGTCGATT
TTTGTGATGCTCGTCAGGGGGGCGGAGCCTATGGAAAAACGCCAGCAACGCGGCCTTTTTACGGTTCCTG
GCCTTTTGCTGGCCTTTTGCTCACATGTT
