>Addgene plasmid #81768 | pDONR223_CHD2_WT | depositor partial sequence | sequence record 155087 | Insert sequence
ATGATGAGAAATAAGGACAAAAGCCAAGAGGAGGACAGTTCGCTACACAGCAATGCATCGAGTCACTCAG
CCTCTGAAGAAGCTTCGGGTTCAGACTCAGGCAGTCAGTCGGAAAGTGAGCAGGGAAGTGATCCAGGAAG
TGGACATGGCAGCGAGTCGAACAGCAGCTCTGAATCTTCTGAGAGTCAGTCGGAATCTGAGAGCGAATCA
GCAGGTTCCAAATCCCAGCCAGTCCTCCCAGAAGCCAAAGAGAAGCCAGCCTCTAAGAAGGAACGGATAG
CTGATGTGAAGAAGATGTGGGAAGAATATCCTGATGTTTATGGGGTCAGGCGGTCAAACCGAAGCAGACA
AGAACCATCGCGATTTAATATTAAGGAAGAGGCAAGTAGCGGGTCTGAGAGTGGGAGCCCAAAAAGAAGA
GGCCAGAGGCAGCTGAAAAAACAAGAAAAATGGAAACAGGAACCCTCAGAAGATGAACAGGAACAAGGCA
CCAGTGCAGAGAGTGAGCCAGAACAAAAAAAAGTAAAAGCCAGAAGACCTGTCCCCAGAAGAACAGTGCC
CAAACCTCGTGTTAAAAAGCAGCCGAAGACTCAGCGTGGAAAGAGAAAAAAGCAAGATTCTTCTGATGAG
GATGATGATGATGACGAAGCTCCCAAAAGGCAGACTCGTCGAAGAGCGGCTAAAAACGTTAGTTACAAAG
AAGATGATGACTTTGAGACTGACTCAGATGATCTCATTGAAATGACTGGAGAAGGAGTTGATGAACAGCA
AGATAATAGTGAAACTATTGAAAAGGTCTTAGATTCAAGACTGGGAAAGAAAGGAGCCACTGGAGCATCT
ACTACTGTATATGCGATTGAAGCTAATGGCGACCCTAGTGGTGACTTTGACACTGAAAAGGATGAAGGTG
AAATCCAGTACCTCATCAAGTGGAAGGGTTGGTCTTACATCCACAGCACATGGGAGAGTGAAGAATCCTT
ACAGCAACAGAAAGTGAAGGGCCTAAAAAAACTAGAGAACTTCAAGAAAAAAGAGGACGAAATCAAACAA
TGGTTAGGGAAAGTTTCTCCTGAAGATGTAGAATATTTCAATTGCCAACAGGAGCTGGCTTCAGAGTTGA
ATAAACAGTATCAGATAGTAGAAAGAGTAATAGCTGTGAAGACAAGTAAATCTACATTGGGTCAAACAGA
TTTTCCAGCTCATAGTCGGAAGCCGGCACCCTCAAATGAGCCCGAATATCTATGTAAATGGATGGGACTC
CCCTATTCAGAGTGTAGCTGGGAAGATGAAGCCCTCATTGGAAAGAAATTCCAGAATTGCATTGACAGCT
TCCACAGTAGGAACAACTCAAAAACCATCCCAACAAGAGAATGCAAGGCCCTGAAGCAGAGACCACGATT
TGTAGCTTTAAAGAAACAACCTGCATATTTAGGAGGGGAGAATCTGGAACTTCGAGATTATCAGCTAGAA
GGTCTAAACTGGCTAGCTCATTCCTGGTGCAAG
