>Addgene plasmid #81768 | pDONR223_CHD2_WT | addgene partial sequence | sequence record 160405 | M13-F20 5'-TGTAAAACGACGGCCAGT-3'
TTTTATTTTGACTGATAGTGACCTGTTCGTTGCAACAAATTGATGAGCAATGCTTTTTTATAATGCCAAC
TTTGTACAAAAAAGTTGGCACCATGATGAGAAATAAGGACAAAAGCCAAGAGGAGGACAGTTCGCTACAC
AGCAATGCATCGAGTCACTCAGCCTCTGAAGAAGCTTCGGGTTCAGACTCAGGCAGTCAGTCGGAAAGTG
AGCAGGGAAGTGATCCAGGAAGTGGACATGGCAGCGAGTCGAACAGCAGCTCTGAATCTTCTGAGAGTCA
GTCGGAATCTGAGAGCGAATCAGCAGGTTCCAAATCCCAGCCAGTCCTCCCAGAAGCCAAAGAGAAGCCA
GCCTCTAAGAAGGAACGGATAGCTGATGTGAAGAAGATGTGGGAAGAATATCCTGATGTTTATGGGGTCA
GGCGGTCAAACCGAAGCAGACAAGAACCATCGCGATTTAATATTAAGGAAGAGGCAAGTAGCGGGTCTGA
GAGTGGGAGCCCAAAAAGAAGAGGCCAGAGGCAGCTGAAAAAACAAGAAAAATGGAAACAGGAACCCTCA
GAAGATGAACAGGAACAAGGCACCAGTGCAGAGAGTGAGCCAGAACAAAAAAAAGTAAAAGCCAGAAGAC
CTGTCCCCAGAAGAACAGTGCCCAAACCTCGTGTTAAAAAGCAGCCGAAGACTCAGCGTGGAAAGAGAAA
AAAGCAAGATTCTTCTGATGAGGATGATGATGATGACGAAGCTCCCAAAAGGCAGACTCGTCGAAGAGCG
GCTAAAAACGTTAGTTACAAAGAAGATGATGACTTTGAGACTGACTCAGATGATCTCATTGAAATGACTG
GAGAAGGAGTTGATGAACAGCAAGATAATAGTGAAACTATTGAAAAGGTCTTAGATTCAAGACTGGGAAA
GAAAGGAGCCACTGGAGCATCTACTACTGTATATGCGATTGAAGCTAATGGCGACCCTAGTGGTGACTTT
GACACTGAAAAGGATGAAGGTGAAATCCAGTACCTCATCA
